Features (pLannotate 1.2.2; 20 found; start..end, strand, type, name):
      1..517     +  LTR            5' LTR: 5' long terminal repeat from murine embryonic stem cell virus
    581..922     +  misc_feature   MESV Ψ: packaging signal of murine embryonic stem cell virus
    989..1405    +  CDS            gag (truncated): truncated Moloney murine leukemia virus (MMLV) gag gene lacking the start codon
   1478..2794    +  CDS            c-Myc: human c-Myc proto-oncogene
   2870..3586    +  CDS            BCL2: BCL2_HUMAN - Experimental evidence at protein level: Swiss-Prot protein existence level 1. Suppresses apoptosis in a variety of cell systems including factor-dependent lymphohematopoietic and neural cells. Regulates cell death by controlling the mitochondrial membrane permeability. Appears to function in a feedback loop system with caspases. Inhibits caspase activity either by preventing the release of cytochrome c from the mitochondria and/or by binding to the apoptosis-activating factor (APAF-1). May attenuate inflammation by impairing NLRP1-inflammasome activation, hence CASP1 activation an
   3731..4193    +  misc_feature   IRES: internal ribosome entry site (IRES) of the encephalomyocarditis virus (EMCV)
   4213..5034    +  CDS            CD2 (fragment): CD2_HUMAN - Also known as SRBC. Experimental evidence at protein level: Swiss-Prot protein existence level 1. CD2 interacts with lymphocyte function-associated antigen CD58 (LFA-3) and CD48/BCM1 to mediate adhesion between T-cells and other cell types. CD2 is implicated in the triggering of T-cells, the cytoplasmic domain is implicated in the signaling function. From Homo sapiens (Human).
   5104..5618    +  LTR            3' LTR: 3' long terminal repeat from murine embryonic stem cell virus
   5780..5796    -  protein_bind   lac operator: The lac repressor binds to the lac operator to inhibit transcription in E. coli. This inhibition can be relieved by adding lactose or isopropyl-β-D-thiogalactopyranoside (IPTG). lac repressor encoded by lacI
   5804..5834    -  promoter       lac promoter: promoter for the E. coli lac operon
   5849..5870    -  protein_bind   CAP binding site: CAP binding activates transcription in the presence of cAMP. E. coli catabolite activator protein
   5883..5975    -  CDS            lacI (fragment): lac repressor; lacI; The lac repressor binds to the lac operator to inhibit transcription in E. coli. This inhibition can be relieved by adding lactose or isopropyl-β-D-thiogalactopyranoside (IPTG).
   6158..6746    -  rep_origin     ori: high-copy-number ColE1/pMB1/pBR322/pUC origin of replication
   6917..7777    -  CDS            AmpR: β-lactamase; bla; confers resistance to ampicillin, carbenicillin, and related antibiotics
   7778..7882    -  promoter       AmpR promoter: bla
   7977..8012    +  CDS            rop (fragment): Rop protein, which maintains plasmids at low copy number; rop
   8114..8213    +  misc_feature   bom (fragment): basis of mobility region from pBR322
   8219..8368    -  CDS            lacZα (fragment): LacZα fragment of β-galactosidase; lacZ fragment
   8368..8569    -  CDS            TcR (fragment): tetracycline efflux protein; tet; confers resistance to tetracycline
   8570..8668    +  CDS            env (fragment): murine leukemia virus gPr80 envelope polyprotein precursor; env; proteolytically cleaved into gp70SU and p15TM subunits
>Addgene plasmid | MSCV-MYC-t2A-BCL2 Sequencing Result | analyzer sequence | sequence record 270832
AATGAAAGACCCCACCTGTAGGTTTGGCAAGCTAGCTTAAGTAACGCCATTTTGCAAGGCATGGAAAATA
CATAACTGAGAATAGAGAAGTTCAGATCAAGGTTAGGAACAGAGAGACAGCAGAATATGGGCCAAACAGG
ATATCTGTGGTAAGCAGTTCCTGCCCCGGCTCAGGGCCAAGAACAGATGGTCCCCAGATGCGGTCCCGCC
CTCAGCAGTTTCTAGAGAACCATCAGATGTTTCCAGGGTGCCCCAAGGACCTGAAATGACCCTGTGCCTT
ATTTGAACTAACCAATCAGTTCGCTTCTCGCTTCTGTTCGCGCGCTTCTGCTCCCCGAGCTCAATAAAAG
AGCCCACAACCCCTCACTCGGCGCGCCAGTCCTCCGATAGACTGCGTCGCCCGGGTACCCGTATTCCCAA
TAAAGCCTCTTGCTGTTTGCATCCGAATCGTGGACTCGCTGATCCTTGGGAGGGTCTCCTCAGATTGATT
GACTGCCCACCTCGGGGGTCTTTCATTTGGAGGTTCCACCGAGATTTGGAGACCCCTGCCCAGGGACCAC
CGACCCCCCCGCCGGGAGGTAAGCTGGCCAGCGGTCGTTTCGTGTCTGTCTCTGTCTTTGTGCGTGTTTG
TGCCGGCATCTAATGTTTGCGCCTGCGTCTGTACTAGTTAGCTAACTAGCTCTGTATCTGGCGGACCCGT
GGTGGAACTGACGAGTTCTGAACACCCGGCCGCAACCCTGGGAGACGTCCCAGGGACTTTGGGGGCCGTT
TTTGTGGCCCGACCTGAGGAAGGGAGTCGATGTGGAATCCGACCCCGTCAGGATATGTGGTTCTGGTAGG
AGACGAGAACCTAAAACAGTTCCCGCCTCCGTCTGAATTTTTGCTTTCGGTTTGGAACCGAAGCCGCGCG
TCTTGTCTGCTGCAGCGCTGCAGCATCGTTCTGTGTTGTCTCTGTCTGACTGTGTTTCTGTATTTGTCTG
AAAATTAGGGCCAGACTGTTACCACTCCCTTAAGTTTGACCTTAGGTCACTGGAAAGATGTCGAGCGGAT
CGCTCACAACCAGTCGGTAGATGTCAAGAAGAGACGTTGGGTTACCTTCTGCTCTGCAGAATGGCCAACC
TTTAACGTCGGATGGCCGCGAGACGGCACCTTTAACCGAGACCTCATCACCCAGGTTAAGATCAAGGTCT
TTTCACCTGGCCCGCATGGACACCCAGACCAGGTCCCCTACATCGTGACCTGGGAAGCCTTGGCTTTTGA
CCCCCCTCCCTGGGTCAAGCCCTTTGTACACCCTAAGCCTCCGCCTCCTCTTCCTCCATCCGCCCCGTCT
CTCCCCCTTGAACCTCCTCGTTCGACCCCGCCTCGATCCTCCCTTTATCCAGCCCTCACTCCTTCTCTAG
GCGCCGGAATTAGATCTCTCGAGGTTGCCACCATGGATTTTTTTCGGGTAGTGGAAAACCAGCAGCCTCC
CGCGACGATGCCCCTCAACGTTAGCTTCACCAACAGGAACTATGACCTCGACTACGACTCGGTGCAGCCG
TATTTCTACTGCGACGAGGAGGAGAACTTCTACCAGCAGCAGCAGCAGAGCGAGCTGCAGCCCCCGGCGC
CCAGCGAGGATATCTGGAAGAAATTCGAGCTGCTGCCCATCCCGCCCCTGTCCCCTAGCCGCCGCTCCGG
GCTCTGCTCGCCCTCCTACGTTGCGGTCACACCCTTCTCCCTTCGGGGAGACAACGACGGCGGTGGCGGG
AGCTTCTCCACGGCCGACCAGCTGGAGATGGTGACCGAGCTGCTGGGAGGAGACATGGTGAACCAGAGTT
TCATCTGCGACCCGGACGACGAGACCTTCATCAAAAACATCATCATCCAGGACTGTATGTGGAGCGGCTT
CTCGGCCGCCGCCAAGCTCGTCTCAGAGAAGCTGGCCTCCTACCAGGCTGCGCGCAAAGACAGCGGCAGC
CCGAACCCCGCCCGCGGCCACAGCGTCTGCTCCACCTCCAGCTTGTACCTGCAGGATCTGAGCGCCGCCG
CCTCAGAGTGCATCGACCCCTCGGTGGTCTTCCCCTACCCTCTCAACGACAGCAGCTCGCCCAAGTCCTG
CGCCTCGCAAGACTCCAGCGCCTTCTCTCCGTCCTCGGATTCTCTGCTCTCCTCGACGGAGTCCTCCCCG
CAGGGCAGCCCCGAGCCCCTGGTGCTCCATGAGGAGACACCGCCCACCACCAGCAGCGACTCTGAGGAGG
AACAAGAAGATGAGGAAGAAATCGATGTTGTTTCTGTGGAAAAGAGGCAGGCTCCTGGCAAAAGGTCAGA
GTCTGGATCACCTTCTGCTGGAGGCCACAGCAAACCTCCTCACAGCCCACTGGTCCTCAAGAGGTGCCAC
GTCTCCACACATCAGCACAACTACGCAGCGCCTCCCTCCACTCGGAAGGACTATCCTGCTGCCAAGAGGG
TCAAGTTGGACAGTGTCAGAGTCCTGAGACAGATCAGCAACAACCGAAAATGCACCAGCCCCAGGTCCTC
GGACACCGAGGAGAATGTCAAGAGGCGAACACACAACGTCTTGGAGCGCCAGAGGAGGAACGAGCTAAAA
CGGAGCTTTTTTGCCCTGCGTGACCAGATCCCGGAGTTGGAAAACAATGAAAAGGCCCCCAAGGTAGTTA
TCCTTAAAAAAGCCACAGCATACATCCTGTCCGTCCAAGCAGAGGAGCAAAAGCTCATTTCTGAAGAGGA
CTTGTTGCGGAAACGACGAGAACAGTTGAAACACAAACTTGAACAGCTACGGAACTCTTGTGCGAACGGA
TCCGGCAGCGGCGGGGAAGGAAGGGGCTCCCTGCTCACCTGCGGCGACGTGGAAGAGAACCCCGGACCTA
TGGCGCACGCTGGGAGAACAGGGTACGATAACCGGGAGATAGTGATGAAGTACATCCATTATAAGCTGTC
GCAGAGGGGCTACGAGTGGGATGCGGGAGATGTGGGAGCCGCTCCTCCTGGTGCCGCTCCCGCACCGGGC
ATCTTCTCCTCCCAGCCTGGGCACACGCCTCATCCAGCCGCATCCCGGGATCCTGTCGCCAGGACCTCGC
CTCTGCAGACACCGGCTGCTCCTGGAGCTGCTGCAGGACCTGCGCTCAGCCCGGTGCCACCTGTGGTCCA
CCTGACCCTCCGCCAGGCCGGCGACGACTTCTCCCGCCGCTACCGCCGCGACTTCGCCGAGATGTCCAGC
CAGCTGCACCTGACGCCCTTCACCGCGCGGGGACGCTTTGCCACGGTGGTGGAGGAGCTCTTCAGGGACG
GGGTGAACTGGGGGAGGATTGTGGCCTTCTTTGAGTTCGGTGGGGTCATGTGTGTGGAGAGCGTCAACCG
GGAGATGTCGCCCCTGGTGGACAACATCGCCCTGTGGATGACTGAGTACCTGAACCGGCACCTGCACACC
TGGATCCAGGATAACGGAGGCTGGGATGCCTTTGTGGAACTGTACGGCCCCAGCATGCGGCCTCTGTTTG
ATTTCTCCTGGCTGTCTCTGAAGACTCTGCTCAGTTTGGCCCTGGTGGGAGCTTGCATCACCCTGGGTGC
CTATCTGGGCCACAAGTGATAGAACGCGGCCGCACCGGTGGATCCTACGTAGAATTCCGCCCCCCCCCCC
TAACGTTACTGGCCGAAGCCGCTTGGAATAAGGCCGGTGTGCGTTTGTCTATATGTTATTTTCCACCATA
TTGCCGTCTTTTGGCAATGTGAGGGCCCGGAAACCTGGCCCTGTCTTCTTGACGAGCATTCCTAGGGGTC
TTTCCCCTCTCGCCAAAGGAATGCAAGGTCTGTTGAATGTCGTGAAGGAAGCAGTTCCTCTGGAAGCTTC
TTGAAGACAAACAACGTCTGTAGCGACCCTTTGCAGGCAGCGGAACCCCCCACCTGGCGACAGGTGCCTC
TGCGGCCAAAAGCCACGTGTATAAGATACACCTGCAAAGGCGGCACAACCCCAGTGCCACGTTGTGAGTT
GGATAGTTGTGGAAAGAGTCAAATGGCTCTCCTCAAGCGTATTCAACAAGGGGCTGAAGGATGCCCAGAA
GGTACCCCATTGTATGGGATCTGATCTGGGGCCTCGGTGCACATGCTTTACATGTGTTTAGTCGAGGTTA
AAAAAACGTCTAGGCCCCCCGAACCACGGGGACGTGGTTTTCCTTTGAAAAACACGATGATAATATGGCC
ACAACCATGGTGAGCTTTCCATGTAAATTTGTAGCCAGCTTCCTTCTGATTTTCAATGTTTCTTCCAAAG
GTGCAGTCTCCAAAGAGATTACGAATGCCTTGGAAACCTGGGGTGCCTTGGGTCAGGACATCAACTTGGA
CATTCCTAGTTTTCAAATGAGTGATGATATTGACGATATAAAATGGGAAAAAACTTCAGACAAGAAAAAG
ATTGCACAATTCAGAAAAGAGAAAGAGACTTTCAAGGAAAAAGATACATATAAGCTATTTAAAAATGGAA
CTCTGAAAATTAAGCATCTGAAGACCGATGATCAGGATATCTACAAGGTATCAATATATGATACAAAAGG
AAAAAATGTGTTGGAAAAAATATTTGATTTGAAGATTCAAGAGAGGGTCTCAAAACCAAAGATCTCCTGG
ACTTGTATCAACACAACCCTGACCTGTGAGGTAATGAATGGAACTGACCCCGAATTAAACCTGTATCAAG
ATGGGAAACATCTAAAACTTTCTCAGAGGGTCATCACACACAAGTGGACCACCAGCCTGAGTGCAAAATT
CAAGTGCACAGCAGGGAACAAAGTCAGCAAGGAATCCAGTGTCGAGCCTGTCAGCTGTCCAGAGAAAGGT
CTGGACATCTATCTCATCATTGGCATATGTGGAGGAGGCAGCCTCTTGATGGTCTTTGTGGCACTGCTCG
TTTTCTATATCACCAAAAGGAAAAAACAGAGGAGTCGGAGAAATGATGAGGAGCTGGAGACAAGAGCCCA
CAGAGTAGCTACTGAAGAAAGGGGCCGGAAGCCCCACCAAATTCCAGCTTCAACCCCTCAGAATTAAGTC
GACCTGCAGCCAAGCTTATCGATAAAATAAAAGATTTTATTTAGTCTCCAGAAAAAGGGGGGAATGAAAG
ACCCCACCTGTAGGTTTGGCAAGCTAGCTTAAGTAACGCCATTTTGCAAGGCATGGAAAATACATAACTG
AGAATAGAGAAGTTCAGATCAAGGTTAGGAACAGAGAGACAGCAGAATATGGGCCAAACAGGATATCTGT
GGTAAGCAGTTCCTGCCCCGGCTCAGGGCCAAGAACAGATGGTCCCCAGATGCGGTCCCGCCCTCAGCAG
TTTCTAGAGAACCATCAGATGTTTCCAGGGTGCCCCAAGGACCTGAAATGACCCTGTGCCTTATTTGAAC
TAACCAATCAGTTCGCTTCTCGCTTCTGTTCGCGCGCTTCTGCTCCCCGAGCTCAATAAAAGAGCCCACA
ACCCCTCACTCGGCGCGCCAGTCCTCCGATAGACTGCGTCGCCCGGGTACCCGTGTATCCAATAAACCCT
CTTGCAGTTGCATCCGACTTGTGGTCTCGCTGTTCCTTGGGAGGGTCTCCTCTGAGTGATTGACTACCCG
TCAGCGGGGGTCTTTCATGGGTAACAGTTTCTTGAAGTTGGAGAACAACATTCTGAGGGTAGGAGTCGAA
TATTAAGTAATCCTGACTCAATTAGCCACTGTTTTGAATCCACATACTCCAATACTCCTGAAATAGTTCA
TTATGGACAGCGCAGAAAGAGCTGGGGAGAATTGTGAAATTGTTATCCGCTCACAATTCCACACAACATA
CGAGCCGGAAGCATAAAGTGTAAAGCCTGGGGTGCCTAATGAGTGAGCTAACTCACATTAATTGCGTTGC
GCTCACTGCCCGCTTTCCAGTCGGGAAACCTGTCGTGCCAGCTGCATTAATGAATCGGCCAACGCGCGGG
GAGAGGCGGTTTGCGTATTGGGCGCTCTTCCGCTTCCTCGCTCACTGACTCGCTGCGCTCGGTCGTTCGG
CTGCGGCGAGCGGTATCAGCTCACTCAAAGGCGGTAATACGGTTATCCACAGAATCAGGGGATAACGCAG
GAAAGAACATGTGAGCAAAAGGCCAGCAAAAGGCCAGGAACCGTAAAAAGGCCGCGTTGCTGGCGTTTTT
CCATAGGCTCCGCCCCCCTGACGAGCATCACAAAAATCGACGCTCAAGTCAGAGGTGGCGAAACCCGACA
GGACTATAAAGATACCAGGCGTTTCCCCCTGGAAGCTCCCTCGTGCGCTCTCCTGTTCCGACCCTGCCGC
TTACCGGATACCTGTCCGCCTTTCTCCCTTCGGGAAGCGTGGCGCTTTCTCATAGCTCACGCTGTAGGTA
TCTCAGTTCGGTGTAGGTCGTTCGCTCCAAGCTGGGCTGTGTGCACGAACCCCCCGTTCAGCCCGACCGC
TGCGCCTTATCCGGTAACTATCGTCTTGAGTCCAACCCGGTAAGACACGACTTATCGCCACTGGCAGCAG
CCACTGGTAACAGGATTAGCAGAGCGAGGTATGTAGGCGGTGCTACAGAGTTCTTGAAGTGGTGGCCTAA
CTACGGCTACACTAGAAGAACAGTATTTGGTATCTGCGCTCTGCTGAAGCCAGTTACCTTCGGAAAAAGA
GTTGGTAGCTCTTGATCCGGCAAACAAACCACCGCTGGTAGCGGTGGTTTTTTTGTTTGCAAGCAGCAGA
TTACGCGCAGAAAAAAAGGATCTCAAGAAGATCCTTTGATCTTTTCTACGGGGTCTGACGCTCAGTGGAA
CGAAAACTCACGTTAAGGGATTTTGGTCATGAGATTATCAAAAAGGATCTTCACCTAGATCCTTTTAAAT
TAAAAATGAAGTTTTAAATCAATCTAAAGTATATATGAGTAAACTTGGTCTGACAGTTACCAATGCTTAA
TCAGTGAGGCACCTATCTCAGCGATCTGTCTATTTCGTTCATCCATAGTTGCCTGACTCCCCGTCGTGTA
GATAACTACGATACGGGAGGGCTTACCATCTGGCCCCAGTGCTGCAATGATACCGCGAGACCCACGCTCA
CCGGCTCCAGATTTATCAGCAATAAACCAGCCAGCCGGAAGGGCCGAGCGCAGAAGTGGTCCTGCAACTT
TATCCGCCTCCATCCAGTCTATTAATTGTTGCCGGGAAGCTAGAGTAAGTAGTTCGCCAGTTAATAGTTT
GCGCAACGTTGTTGCCATTGCTACAGGCATCGTGGTGTCACGCTCGTCGTTTGGTATGGCTTCATTCAGC
TCCGGTTCCCAACGATCAAGGCGAGTTACATGATCCCCCATGTTGTGCAAAAAAGCGGTTAGCTCCTTCG
GTCCTCCGATCGTTGTCAGAAGTAAGTTGGCCGCAGTGTTATCACTCATGGTTATGGCAGCACTGCATAA
TTCTCTTACTGTCATGCCATCCGTAAGATGCTTTTCTGTGACTGGTGAGTACTCAACCAAGTCATTCTGA
GAATAGTGTATGCGGCGACCGAGTTGCTCTTGCCCGGCGTCAATACGGGATAATACCGCGCCACATAGCA
GAACTTTAAAAGTGCTCATCATTGGAAAACGTTCTTCGGGGCGAAAACTCTCAAGGATCTTACCGCTGTT
GAGATCCAGTTCGATGTAACCCACTCGTGCACCCAACTGATCTTCAGCATCTTTTACTTTCACCAGCGTT
TCTGGGTGAGCAAAAACAGGAAGGCAAAATGCCGCAAAAAAGGGAATAAGGGCGACACGGAAATGTTGAA
TACTCATACTCTTCCTTTTTCAATATTATTGAAGCATTTATCAGGGTTATTGTCTCATGAGCGGATACAT
ATTTGAATGTATTTAGAAAAATAAACAAATAGGGGTTCCGCGCACATTTCCCCGAAAAGTGCCACCTGAC
GTCTAAGAAACCATTATTATCATGACATTAACCTATAAAAATAGGCGTATCACGAGGCCCTTTCGTCTCG
CGCGTTTCGGTGATGACGGTGAAAACCTCTGACACATGCAGCTCCCGGAGACGGTCACAGCTTGTCTGTA
AGCGGATGCCGGGAGCAGACAAGCCCGTCAGGGCGCGTCAGCGGGTGTTGGCGGGTGTCGGGGCTGGCTT
AACTATGCGGCATCAGAGCAGATTGTACTGAGAGTGCACCATATGCGGTGTGAAATACCGCACAGATGCG
TAAGGAGAAAATACCGCATCAGGCGCCATTCGCCATTCAGGCTGCGCAACTGTTGGGAAGGGCGATCGGT
GCGGGCCTCTTCGCTATTACGCCAGCTGGCGAAAGGGGGATGTGCTGCAAGGCGATTAAGTTGGGTAACG
CCAGGGTTTTCCCAGTCACGACGTTGTAAAACGACGGCGCAAGGAATGGTGCATGCAAGGAGATGGCGCC
CAACAGTCCCCCGGCCACGGGGCCTGCCACCATACCCACGCCGAAACAAGCGCTCATGAGCCCGAAGTGG
CGAGCCCGATCTTCCCCATCGGTGATGTCGGCGATATAGGCGCCAGCAACCGCACCTGTGGCGCCGGTGA
TGCCGGCCACGATGCGTCCGGCGTAGAGGCGATTAGTCCAATTTGTTAAAGACAGGATATCAGTGGTCCA
GGCTCTAGTTTTGACTCAACAATATCACCAGCTGAAGCCTATAGAGTACGAGCCATAGATAAAATAAAAG
ATTTTATTTAGTCTCCAGAAAAAGGGGGG
